Addgene plasmid #202424: pQCXIZ GFP C1
Purpose: (Empty Backbone) Encodes GFP alone
Depositing lab: David Bryant. Depositing organization: University of Glasgow. Publication: Spatial regulation of the glycocalyx component podocalyxin is a switch for prometastatic function. Roman-Fernandez A, Mansour MA, Kugeratski FG, Anand J, Sandilands E, Galbraith L, Rakovic K, Freckmann EC, Cumming EM, Park J, Nikolatou K, Lilla S, Shaw R, Strachan D, Mason S, Patel R, McGarry L, Katoch A, Campbell KJ, Nixon C, Miller CJ, Leung HY, Le Quesne J, Norman JC, Zanivan S, Blyth K, Bryant DM. Sci Adv. 2023 Feb 3;9(5):eabq1858. doi: 10.1126/sciadv.abq1858. Epub 2023 Feb 3. PubMed 36735782.
Backbone
  Vector backbone: pQCXIZ GFP
  Vector type: Lentiviral
Growth in bacteria
  Bacterial resistance: Ampicillin, 100 μg/mL
  Growth temperature: 37°C
  Growth strain: NEB Stable
  Copy number: High Copy
Gene/Insert
  Gene/Insert name: None
Terms and licenses: Academic/Nonprofit Terms; Industry Terms: Not Available to Industry
How to cite: pQCXIZ GFP C1 was a gift from David Bryant (Addgene plasmid # 202424 ; http://n2t.net/addgene:202424 ; RRID:Addgene_202424)
