[The description below was written by a language model from this plasmid's Addgene catalogue record and pLannotate feature annotations shown in this document.]
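Description:
pQCXIZ GFP C1 is an empty-backbone viral expression vector that encodes EGFP alone and is laid out to accept an insert downstream of the fluorescent protein. The catalogue lists the vector type as lentiviral, but the annotated features are those of a gammaretroviral (MMLV/MSV-type) vector: a hybrid 5' end in which a CMV enhancer/promoter is joined to a truncated murine sarcoma virus LTR, a Ψ packaging signal extending into a truncated gag region that lacks its start codon, and a U3-deleted, self-inactivating 3' LTR. The CMV-driven 5' LTR allows strong production of genomic RNA in packaging cells, while the ΔU3 3' LTR inactivates LTR promoter activity after integration, so transgene expression depends on the internal promoter. In bacteria the plasmid is maintained through a high-copy ColE1/pUC-type origin and selected with ampicillin via the β-lactamase gene.

The payload is a bicistronic cassette driven by an internal CMV enhancer/promoter. EGFP is followed directly by a multiple cloning site, an arrangement (and the "C1" name) consistent with cloning a gene of interest in frame at the C-terminus of EGFP to give N-terminally GFP-tagged fusions. Downstream, an EMCV IRES directs translation of the Sh ble bleomycin-resistance gene from the same transcript, so that transduced mammalian cells can be selected with Zeocin and resistance is linked to expression of the GFP cassette. No insert is recorded. As deposited, the construct serves as a GFP-only control or as a parent vector for building stable GFP-fusion cell lines. The sequence record is labelled a partial NGS result.
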