Features (pLannotate 1.2.2; 22 found; start..end, strand, type, name):
    309..512     +  promoter       CMV promoter: human cytomegalovirus (CMV) immediate early promoter
    513..688     +  LTR            5' LTR (truncated): truncated long terminal repeat from Moloney murine sarcoma virus
    810..1084    +  misc_feature   MESV Ψ (fragment): packaging signal of murine embryonic stem cell virus
   1151..1567    +  CDS            gag (truncated): truncated Moloney murine leukemia virus (MMLV) gag gene lacking the start codon
   1604..1907    +  enhancer       CMV enhancer: human cytomegalovirus immediate early enhancer
   1908..2111    +  promoter       CMV promoter: human cytomegalovirus (CMV) immediate early promoter
   2263..2979    +  CDS            EGFP: EGFP is a basic (constitutively fluorescent) green fluorescent protein published in 1996, derived from Aequorea victoria. It is reported to be a rapidly-maturing weak dimer with moderate acid sensitivity.
   2980..3045    +  misc_feature   MCS: multiple cloning site
   3062..3146    +  CDS            large T antigen (fragment): large T antigen from SV40 (simian virus 40)
   3276..3738    +  misc_feature   IRES: internal ribosome entry site (IRES) of the encephalomyocarditis virus (EMCV)
   3752..4126    +  CDS            BleoR: antibiotic-binding protein; Sh ble from Streptoalloteichus hindustanus; confers resistance to bleomycin, phleomycin, and Zeocin™
   4130..4186    +  CDS            ble (fragment): BLE_KLEPN - Experimental evidence at protein level: Swiss-Prot protein existence level 1. Binding protein with a strong affinity to the bleomycin family of antibiotics. Binds to CL990; an antimitotic-antibiotic compound. From Klebsiella pneumoniae.
   4235..4304    +  CDS            env (fragment): murine leukemia virus gPr80 envelope polyprotein precursor; env; proteolytically cleaved into gp70SU and p15TM subunits
   4346..4771    +  LTR            3' LTR (ΔU3): self-inactivating 3' long terminal repeat (LTR) from Moloney murine leukemia virus
   4840..4880    +  CDS            rop (fragment): Rop protein, which maintains plasmids at low copy number; rop
   4982..5020    +  misc_feature   bom (fragment): basis of mobility region from pBR322
   5037..5366    +  promoter       SV40 promoter: SV40 enhancer and early promoter
   5372..5473    +  misc_feature   bom (fragment): basis of mobility region from pBR322
   5659..6247    -  rep_origin     ori: high-copy-number ColE1/pMB1/pBR322/pUC origin of replication
   6418..7278    -  CDS            AmpR: β-lactamase; bla; confers resistance to ampicillin, carbenicillin, and related antibiotics
   7279..7383    -  promoter       AmpR promoter: bla
   7569..308     +  enhancer       CMV enhancer (across the origin): human cytomegalovirus immediate early enhancer
>Addgene plasmid #202424 | pQCXIZ GFP C1 | addgene full sequence | sequence record 402893 | Addgene Partial NGS Result
TCCGCGTTACATAACTTACGGTAAATGGCCCGCCTGGCTGACCGCCCAACGACCCCCGCCCATTGACGTC
AATAATGACGTATGTTCCCATAGTAACGCCAATAGGGACTTTCCATTGACGTCAATGGGTGGAGTATTTA
CGGTAAACTGCCCACTTGGCAGTACATCAAGTGTATCATATGCCAAGTACGCCCCCTATTGACGTCAATG
ACGGTAAATGGCCCGCCTGGCATTATGCCCAGTACATGACCTTATGGGACTTTCCTACTTGGCAGTACAT
CTACGTATTAGTCATCGCTATTACCATGGTGATGCGGTTTTGGCAGTACATCAATGGGCGTGGATAGCGG
TTTGACTCACGGGGATTTCCAAGTCTCCACCCCATTGACGTCAATGGGAGTTTGTTTTGGCACCAAAATC
AACGGGACTTTCCAAAATGTCGTAACAACTCCGCCCCATTGACGCAAATGGGCGGTAGGCGTGTACGGTG
GGAGGTCTATATAAGCAGAGCTCAATAAAAGAGCCCACAACCCCTCACTCGGCGCGCCAGTCTTCCGATA
GACTGCGTCGCCCGGGTACCCGTATTCCCAATAAAGCCTCTTGCTGTTTGCATCCGAATCGTGGTCTCGC
TGTTCCTTGGGAGGGTCTCCTCTGAGTGATTGACTACCCACGACGGGGGTCTTTCATTTGGGGGCTCGTC
CGGGATTTGGAGACCCCTGCCCAGGGACCACCGACCCACCACCGGGAGGTAAGCTGGCCAGCAACTTATC
TGTGTCTGTCCGATTGTCTAGTGTCTATGTTTGATGTTATGCGCCTGCGTCTGTACTAGTTAGCTAACTA
GCTCTGTATCTGGCGGACCCGTGGTGGAACTGACGAGTTCTGAACACCCGGCCGCAACCCTGGGAGACGT
CCCAGGGACTTTGGGGGCCGTTTTTGTGGCCCGACCTGAGGAAGGGAGTCGATGTGGAATCCGACCCCGT
CAGGATATGTGGTTCTGGTAGGAGACGAGAACCTAAAACAGTTCCCGCCTCCGTCTGAATTTTTGCTTTC
GGTTTGGAACCGAAGCCGCGCGTCTTGTCTGCTGCAGCGCTGCAGCATCGTTCTGTGTTGTCTCTGTCTG
ACTGTGTTTCTGTATTTGTCTGAAAATTAGGGCCAGACTGTTACCACTCCCTTAAGTTTGACCTTAGGTC
ACTGGAAAGATGTCGAGCGGATCGCTCACAACCAGTCGGTAGATGTCAAGAAGAGACGTTGGGTTACCTT
CTGCTCTGCAGAATGGCCAACCTTTAACGTCGGATGGCCGCGAGACGGCACCTTTAACCGAGACCTCATC
ACCCAGGTTAAGATCAAGGTCTTTTCACCTGGCCCGCATGGACACCCAGACCAGGTCCCCTACATCGTGA
CCTGGGAAGCCTTGGCTTTTGACCCCCCTCCCTGGGTCAAGCCCTTTGTACACCCTAAGCCTCCGCCTCC
TCTTCCTCCATCCGCCCCGTCTCTCCCCCTTGAACCTCCTCGTTCGACCCCGCCTCGATCCTCCCTTTAT
CCAGCCCTCACTCCTTCTCTAGGCGCCGGAATTGAAGATCTGGGGGATCGATCCTCTAGAGTCCGTTACA
TAACTTACGGTAAATGGCCCGCCTGGCTGACCGCCCAACGACCCCCGCCCATTGACGTCAATAATGACGT
ATGTTCCCATAGTAACGCCAATAGGGACTTTCCATTGACGTCAATGGGTGGAGTATTTACGGTAAACTGC
CCACTTGGCAGTACATCAAGTGTATCATATGCCAAGTACGCCCCCTATTGACGTCAATGACGGTAAATGG
CCCGCCTGGCATTATGCCCAGTACATGACCTTATGGGACTTTCCTACTTGGCAGTACATCTACGTATTAG
TCATCGCTATTACCATGGTGATGCGGTTTTGGCAGTACATCAATGGGCGTGGATAGCGGTTTGACTCACG
GGGATTTCCAAGTCTCCACCCCATTGACGTCAATGGGAGTTTGTTTTGGCACCAAAATCAACGGGACTTT
CCAAAATGTCGTAACAACTCCGCCCCATTGACGCAAATGGGCGGTAGGCGTGTACGGTGGGAGGTCTATA
TAAGCAGAGCTCGTTTAGTGAACCGTCAGATCGCCTGGAGACGCCATCCACGCTGTTTTGACCTCCATAG
AAGACACCGGGACCGATCCAGCCTCCGCGGCCGGGAACGGTGCATTGGAACGGACCTGCAGGAATTGATC
CGCGGCCGCACCGGTCGCCACCATGGTGAGCAAGGGCGAGGAGCTGTTCACCGGGGTGGTGCCCATCCTG
GTCGAGCTGGACGGCGACGTAAACGGCCACAAGTTCAGCGTGTCCGGCGAGGGCGAGGGCGATGCCACCT
ACGGCAAGCTGACCCTGAAGTTCATCTGCACCACCGGCAAGCTGCCCGTGCCCTGGCCCACCCTCGTGAC
CACCCTGACCTACGGCGTGCAGTGCTTCAGCCGCTACCCCGACCACATGAAGCAGCACGACTTCTTCAAG
TCCGCCATGCCCGAAGGCTACGTCCAGGAGCGCACCATCTTCTTCAAGGACGACGGCAACTACAAGACCC
GCGCCGAGGTGAAGTTCGAGGGCGACACCCTGGTGAACCGCATCGAGCTGAAGGGCATCGACTTCAAGGA
GGACGGCAACATCCTGGGGCACAAGCTGGAGTACAACTACAACAGCCACAACGTCTATATCATGGCCGAC
AAGCAGAAGAACGGCATCAAGGTGAACTTCAAGATCCGCCACAACATCGAGGACGGCAGCGTGCAGCTCG
CCGACCACTACCAGCAGAACACCCCCATCGGCGACGGCCCCGTGCTGCTGCCCGACAACCACTACCTGAG
CACCCAGTCCGCCCTGAGCAAAGACCCCAACGAGAAGCGCGATCACATGGTCCTGCTGGAGTTCGTGACC
GCCGCCGGGATCACTCTCGGCATGGACGAGCTGTACAAGTCCGGACTCAGATCTCGAGCTCAAGCTTCGA
ATTCTGCAGTCGACGGTACCGCGGGCCCGGGATCCACCGGATCTAGATAACTGATCATAATCAGCCATAC
CACATTTGTAGAGGTTTTACTTGCTTTAAAAAACCTCCCACACCTCCCCCTGAACCTGAAACATAAAATG
AATGCAATTCCSCCCCCCYCYCCCTCCCCCCCCCCTAACGTTACTGGCCGAAGCCGCTTGGAATAAGGCC
GGTGTGCGTTTGTCTATATGTTATTTTCCACCATATTGCCGTCTTTTGGCAATGTGAGGGCCCGGAAACC
TGGCCCTGTCTTCTTGACGAGCATTCCTAGGGGTCTTTCCCCTCTCGCCAAAGGAATGCAAGGTCTGTTG
AATGTCGTGAAGGAAGCAGTTCCTCTGGAAGCTTCTTGAAGACAAACAACGTCTGTAGCGACCCTTTGCA
GGCAGCGGAACCCCCCACCTGGCGACAGGTGCCTCTGCGGCCAAAAGCCACGTGTATAAGATACACCTGC
AAAGGCGGCACAACCCCAGTGCCACGTTGTGAGTTGGATAGTTGTGGAAAGAGTCAAATGGCTCTCCTCA
AGCGTATTCAACAAGGGGCTGAAGGATGCCCAGAAGGTACCCCATTGTATGGGATCTGATCTGGGGCCTC
GGTGCACATGCTTTACATGTGTTTAGTCGAGGTTAAAAAAACGTCTAGGCCCCCCGAACCACGGGGACGT
GGTTTTCCTTTGAAAAACACGATGATAAGCTTGCCACAACCATGGCCAAGTTGACCAGTGCCGTTCCGGT
GCTCACCGCGCGCGACGTCGCCGGAGCGGTCGAGTTCTGGACCGACCGGCTCGGGTTCTCCCGGGACTTC
GTGGAGGACGACTTCGCCGGTGTGGTCCGGGACGACGTGACCCTGTTCATCAGCGCGGTCCAGGACCAGG
TGGTGCCGGACAACACCCTGGCCTGGGTGTGGGTGCGCGGCCTGGACGAGCTGTACGCCGAGTGGTCGGA
GGTCGTGTCCACGAACTTCCGGGACGCCTCCGGGCCGGCCATGACCGAGATCGGCGAGCAGCCGTGGGGG
CGGGAGTTCGCCCTGCGCGACCCGGCCGGCAACTGCGTGCACTTCGTGGCCGAGGAGCAGGACTGACACG
ACCCGGACGGGACGCTCCTGCGCCTGATACAGAACGAATTGCTTGCAGGCATCTCATGAGTGTGTCTTCC
CGTTTTCCGCCTGAGGTCACTGCGTGGATGGAGCATCAGTGGTCCAGGCTCTAGTTTTGACTCAACAATA
TCACCAGCTGAAGCCTATAGAGTACGAGCCATAGATAAAATAAAAGATTTTATTTAGTCTCCAGAAAAAG
GGGGGAATGAAAGACCCCACCTGTAGGTTTGGCAAGCTAGCTTAAGTAACGCCATTTTGCAAGGCATGGA
AAAATACATAACTGAGAATAGAGAAGTTCAGATCAAGGTCAGGAACAGATGGAACAGGGTCGACCCTAGA
GAACCATCAGATGTTTCCAGGGTGCCCCAAGGACCTGAAATGACCCTGTGCCTTATTTGAACTAACCAAT
CAGTTCGCTTCTCGCTTCTGTTCGCGCGCTTCTGCTCCCCGAGCTCAATAAAAGAGCCCACAACCCCTCA
CTCGGGGCGCCAGTCCTCCGATTGACTGAGTCGCCCGGGTACCCGTGTATCCAATAAACCCTCTTGCAGT
TGCATCCGACTTGTGGTCTCGCTGTTCCTTGGGAGGGTCTCCTCTGAGTGATTGACTACCCGTCAGCGGG
GGTCTTTCATTTGGGGGCTCGTCCGGGATCGGGAGACCCCTGCCCAGGGACCACCGACCCACCACCGGGA
GGTAAGCTGGCTGCCTCGCGCGTTTCGGTGATGACGGTGAAAACCTCTGACACATGCAGCTCCCGGAGAC
GGTCACAGCTTGTCTGTAAGCGGATGCCGGGAGCAGACAAGCCCGTCAGGGCGCGTCAGCGGGTGTTGGC
GGGTGTCGGGGCGCAGCCATGACCCAGTCACGTAGCGATAGCGGAGTGTAGATCCGGCTGTGGAATGTGT
GTCAGTTAGGGTGTGGAAAGTCCCCAGGCTCCCCAGCAGGCAGAAGTATGCAAAGCATGCATCTCAATTA
GTCAGCAACCAGGTGTGGAAAGTCCCCAGGCTCCCCAGCAGGCAGAAGTATGCAAAGCATGCATCTCAAT
TAGTCAGCAACCATAGTCCCGCCCCTAACTCCGCCCATCCCGCCCCTAACTCCGCCCAGTTCCGCCCATT
CTCCGCCCCATGGCTGACTAATTTTTTTTATTTATGCAGAGGCCGAGGCCGCCTCGGCCTCTGAGCTATT
CCAGAAGTAGTGAGGAGGCTTTTTTGGAGGCCTAGGCTTTTGCAAAAAGCTTACTGGCTTAACTATGCGG
CATCAGAGCAGATTGTACTGAGAGTGCACCATATGCGGTGTGAAATACCGCACAGATGCGTAAGGAGAAA
ATACCGCATCAGGCGCTCTTCCGCTTCCTCGCTCACTGACTCGCTGCGCTCGGTCGTTCGGCTGCGGCGA
GCGGTATCAGCTCACTCAAAGGCGGTAATACGGTTATCCACAGAATCAGGGGATAACGCAGGAAAGAACA
TGTGAGCAAAAGGCCAGCAAAAGGCCAGGAACCGTAAAAAGGCCGCGTTGCTGGCGTTTTTCCATAGGCT
CCGCCCCCCTGACGAGCATCACAAAAATCGACGCTCAAGTCAGAGGTGGCGAAACCCGACAGGACTATAA
AGATACCAGGCGTTTCCCCCTGGAAGCTCCCTCGTGCGCTCTCCTGTTCCGACCCTGCCGCTTACCGGAT
ACCTGTCCGCCTTTCTCCCTTCGGGAAGCGTGGCGCTTTCTCATAGCTCACGCTGTAGGTATCTCAGTTC
GGTGTAGGTCGTTCGCTCCAAGCTGGGCTGTGTGCACGAACCCCCCGTTCAGCCCGACCGCTGCGCCTTA
TCCGGTAACTATCGTCTTGAGTCCAACCCGGTAAGACACGACTTATCGCCACTGGCAGCAGCCACTGGTA
ACAGGATTAGCAGAGCGAGGTATGTAGGCGGTGCTACAGAGTTCTTGAAGTGGTGGCCTAACTACGGCTA
CACTAGAAGGACAGTATTTGGTATCTGCGCTCTGCTGAAGCCAGTTACCTTCGGAAAAAGAGTTGGTAGC
TCTTGATCCGGCAAACAAACCACCGCTGGTAGCGGTGGTTTTTTTGTTTGCAAGCAGCAGATTACGCGCA
GAAAAAAAGGATCTCAAGAAGATCCTTTGATCTTTTCTACGGGGTCTGACGCTCAGTGGAACGAAAACTC
ACGTTAAGGGATTTTGGTCATGAGATTATCAAAAAGGATCTTCACCTAGATCCTTTTAAATTAAAAATGA
AGTTTTAAATCAATCTAAAGTATATATGAGTAAACTTGGTCTGACAGTTACCAATGCTTAATCAGTGAGG
CACCTATCTCAGCGATCTGTCTATTTCGTTCATCCATAGTTGCCTGACTCCCCGTCGTGTAGATAACTAC
GATACGGGAGGGCTTACCATCTGGCCCCAGTGCTGCAATGATACCGCGAGACCCACGCTCACCGGCTCCA
GATTTATCAGCAATAAACCAGCCAGCCGGAAGGGCCGAGCGCAGAAGTGGTCCTGCAACTTTATCCGCCT
CCATCCAGTCTATTAATTGTTGCCGGGAAGCTAGAGTAAGTAGTTCGCCAGTTAATAGTTTGCGCAACGT
TGTTGCCATTGCTGCAGGCATCGTGGTGTCACGCTCGTCGTTTGGTATGGCTTCATTCAGCTCCGGTTCC
CAACGATCAAGGCGAGTTACATGATCCCCCATGTTGTGCAAAAAAGCGGTTAGCTCCTTCGGTCCTCCGA
TCGTTGTCAGAAGTAAGTTGGCCGCAGTGTTATCACTCATGGTTATGGCAGCACTGCATAATTCTCTTAC
TGTCATGCCATCCGTAAGATGCTTTTCTGTGACTGGTGAGTACTCAACCAAGTCATTCTGAGAATAGTGT
ATGCGGCGACCGAGTTGCTCTTGCCCGGCGTCAACACGGGATAATACCGCGCCACATAGCAGAACTTTAA
AAGTGCTCATCATTGGAAAACGTTCTTCGGGGCGAAAACTCTCAAGGATCTTACCGCTGTTGAGATCCAG
TTCGATGTAACCCACTCGTGCACCCAACTGATCTTCAGCATCTTTTACTTTCACCAGCGTTTCTGGGTGA
GCAAAAACAGGAAGGCAAAATGCCGCAAAAAAGGGAATAAGGGCGACACGGAAATGTTGAATACTCATAC
TCTTCCTTTTTCAATATTATTGAAGCATTTATCAGGGTTATTGTCTCATGAGCGGATACATATTTGAATG
TATTTAGAAAAATAAACAAATAGGGGTTCCGCGCACATTTCCCCGAAAAGTGCCACCTGACGTCTAAGAA
ACCATTATTATCATGACATTAACCTATAAAAATAGGCGTATCACGAGGCCCTTTCGTCTTCAAGAATTAG
CTTGGCCATTGCATACGTTGTATCCATATCATAATATGTACATTTATATTGGCTCATGTCCAACATTACC
GCCATGTTGACATTGATTATTGACTAGTTATTAATAGTAATCAATTACGGGGTCATTAGTTCATAGCCCA
TATATGGAGT
